Addgene plasmid #97401: PEP115E
Purpose: binary construct of Golgi-targeted mCherry with sfGFP11 tag for plant expression
Depositing lab: Savithramma Dinesh-Kumar. Depositing organization: University of California, Davis. Publication: Spatiotemporal Monitoring of Pseudomonas syringae Effectors via Type III Secretion Using Split Fluorescent Protein Fragments. Park E, Lee HY, Woo J, Choi D, Dinesh-Kumar SP. Plant Cell. 2017 Jul;29(7):1571-1584. doi: 10.1105/tpc.17.00047. Epub 2017 Jun 14. PubMed 28619883.
Backbone
  Vector backbone: pCAMBIA1380
  Vector type: Plant Expression
  Selectable markers: Hygromycin
Growth in bacteria
  Bacterial resistance: Kanamycin, 50 μg/mL
  Growth temperature: 37°C
  Growth strain: DH5alpha
  Copy number: High Copy
Gene/Insert
  Gene/Insert name: mCherry-sfGFP11
  Species: Synthetic
  Tag / fusion protein: Golgi target
Terms and licenses: Academic/Nonprofit Terms; Industry Terms: Not Available to Industry
How to cite: PEP115E was a gift from Savithramma Dinesh-Kumar (Addgene plasmid # 97401 ; http://n2t.net/addgene:97401 ; RRID:Addgene_97401)
