[The description below was written by a language model from this plasmid's Addgene catalogue record and pLannotate feature annotations shown in this document.]
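Description:
PEP115E is a plant binary vector built on the pCAMBIA1380 backbone, intended for Agrobacterium-mediated delivery of a T-DNA into plant cells. It carries the usual pCAMBIA maintenance functions. A high-copy ColE1/pMB1-type origin with the pBR322 bom region supports propagation in E. coli. The pVS1 oriV, together with the RepA replication and StaA stability genes, supports stable maintenance in Agrobacterium. A kanamycin resistance gene (aminoglycoside phosphotransferase) outside the T-DNA provides bacterial selection. Between the nopaline-type left and right border repeats, a hygromycin B phosphotransferase gene driven by an enhanced CaMV 35S promoter and ended by the CaMV poly(A) signal selects for transformed plant tissue.

The payload, oriented toward the right border, is a Golgi-targeted red fluorescent fusion. A short fragment matching the Arabidopsis class I alpha-mannosidase MNS2 (MANIA) lies upstream of the mCherry coding sequence and presumably serves as the Golgi targeting signal named in the catalogue entry. A Myc epitope tag follows mCherry, and the NOS terminator supplies polyadenylation. The catalogue describes the insert as mCherry-sfGFP11, but the sfGFP11 strand is not called out in the automated annotation; it most likely sits in the unannotated stretch after the Myc tag. The promoter driving the fusion is also not annotated or stated; an uncharacterised region of more than a kilobase precedes the targeting sequence.

According to the record, the construct belongs to a split fluorescent protein system for monitoring Pseudomonas syringae type III effectors in plants. The mCherry signal marks the Golgi, while the GFP11 tag can complement a GFP1-10 fragment to reconstitute green fluorescence at that compartment.
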