Features (pLannotate 1.2.2; 19 found; start..end, strand, type, name):
      5..23      +  CDS            9xHis (fragment): 9xHis affinity tag
     58..310     +  terminator     NOS terminator: nopaline synthase terminator and poly(A) signal
    332..356     +  misc_feature   RB T-DNA repeat: right border repeat from nopaline C58 T-DNA
    696..1097    +  CDS            Y4CG_SINFN (fragment): Protein inferred from homology: Swiss-Prot protein existence level 3. From Sinorhizobium fredii (strain NBRC 101917 / NGR234).
   1657..2286    +  CDS            pVS1 StaA: stability protein from the Pseudomonas plasmid pVS1 (Heeb et al., 2000)
   2715..3788    +  CDS            pVS1 RepA: replication protein from the Pseudomonas plasmid pVS1 (Heeb et al., 2000)
   3854..4048    +  rep_origin     pVS1 oriV: origin of replication for the Pseudomonas plasmid pVS1 (Heeb et al., 2000)
   4251..4290    +  CDS            rop (fragment): Rop protein, which maintains plasmids at low copy number; rop
   4392..4532    +  misc_feature   bom: basis of mobility region from pBR322
   4718..5306    -  rep_origin     ori: high-copy-number ColE1/pMB1/pBR322/pUC origin of replication
   5393..6187    -  CDS            KanR: aminoglycoside phosphotransferase; aphA-3; confers resistance to kanamycin
   6612..6636    +  misc_feature   LB T-DNA repeat: left border repeat from nopaline C58 T-DNA
   6714..6888    -  polyA_signal   CaMV poly(A) signal: cauliflower mosaic virus polyadenylation signal
   6929..7954    -  CDS            HygR: hygromycin B phosphotransferase confers resistance to hygromycin
   8021..8697    -  promoter       CaMV 35S promoter (enhanced): cauliflower mosaic virus 35S promoter with a duplicated enhancer region
  10124..10270   +  CDS            MNS2 (fragment): MNS2_ARATH - Also known as MANIA. Experimental evidence at protein level: Swiss-Prot protein existence level 1. Class I alpha-mannosidase essential for early N-glycan processing. Progressively trims alpha-1,2-linked mannose residues. Produces Man(5)GlcNAc(2) from Man(8)GlcNAc(2), but only Man(6)GlcNAc(2) from Man(9)GlcNAc(2). Has difficulty acting on the terminal mannose of the b-branch. Involved in root development and cell wall biosynthesis. From Arabidopsis thaliana (Mouse-ear cress).
  10307..11011   +  CDS            mCherry: mCherry is a basic (constitutively fluorescent) red fluorescent protein published in 2004, derived from Discosoma sp.. It is reported to be a very rapidly-maturing monomer with low acid sensitivity.
  11021..11050   +  CDS            Myc: Myc (human c-Myc proto-oncogene) epitope tag
  11050..11087   -  misc_feature   MCS (fragment): pBluescript multiple cloning site
>Addgene plasmid #97401 | PEP115E | addgene full sequence | sequence record 192949 | Addgene NGS Result
CTAGCCACCACCACCACCACCACGTGTGAATTACAGGTGACCAGCTCGAATTTCCCCGATCGTTCAAACA
TTTGGCAATAAAGTTTCTTAAGATTGAATCCTGTTGCCGGTCTTGCGATGATTATCATATAATTTCTGTT
GAATTACGTTAAGCATGTAATAATTAACATGTAATGCATGACGTTATTTATGAGATGGGTTTTTATGATT
AGAGTCCCGCAATTATACATTTAATACGCGATAGAAAACAAAATATAGCGCGCAAACTAGGATAAATTAT
CGCGCGCGGTGTCATCTATGTTACTAGATCGGGAATTAAACTATCAGTGTTTGACAGGATATATTGGCGG
GTAAACCTAAGAGAAAAGAGCGTTTATTAGAATAATCGGATATTTAAAAGGGCGTGAAAAGGTTTATCCG
TTCGTCCATTTGTATGTGCATGCCAACCACAGGGTTCCCCTCGGGATCAAAGTACTTTGATCCAACCCCT
CCGCTGCTATAGTGCAGTCGGCTTCTGACGTTCAGTGCAGCCGTCTTCTGAAAACGACATGTCGCACAAG
TCCTAAGTTACGCGACAGGCTGCCGCCCTGCCCTTTTCCTGGCGTTTTCTTGTCGCGTGTTTTAGTCGCA
TAAAGTAGAATACTTGCGACTAGAACCGGAGACATTACGCCATGAACAAGAGCGCCGCCGCTGGCCTGCT
GGGCTATGCCCGCGTCAGCACCGACGACCAGGACTTGACCAACCAACGGGCCGAACTGCACGCGGCCGGC
TGCACCAAGCTGTTTTCCGAGAAGATCACCGGCACCAGGCGCGACCGCCCGGAGCTGGCCAGGATGCTTG
ACCACCTACGCCCTGGCGACGTTGTGACAGTGACCAGGCTAGACCGCCTGGCCCGCAGCACCCGCGACCT
ACTGGACATTGCCGAGCGCATCCAGGAGGCCGGCGCGGGCCTGCGTAGCCTGGCAGAGCCGTGGGCCGAC
ACCACCACGCCGGCCGGCCGCATGGTGTTGACCGTGTTCGCCGGCATTGCCGAGTTCGAGCGTTCCCTAA
TCATCGACCGCACCCGGAGCGGGCGCGAGGCCGCCAAGGCCCGAGGCGTGAAGTTTGGCCCCCGCCCTAC
CCTCACCCCGGCACAGATCGCGCACGCCCGCGAGCTGATCGACCAGGAAGGCCGCACCGTGAAAGAGGCG
GCTGCACTGCTTGGCGTGCATCGCTCGACCCTGTACCGCGCACTTGAGCGCAGCGAGGAAGTGACGCCCA
CCGAGGCCAGGCGGCGCGGTGCCTTCCGTGAGGACGCATTGACCGAGGCCGACGCCCTGGCGGCCGCCGA
GAATGAACGCCAAGAGGAACAAGCATGAAACCGCACCAGGACGGCCAGGACGAACCGTTTTTCATTACCG
AAGAGATCGAGGCGGAGATGATCGCGGCCGGGTACGTGTTCGAGCCGCCCGCGCACGTCTCAACCGTGCG
GCTGCATGAAATCCTGGCCGGTTTGTCTGATGCCAAGCTGGCGGCCTGGCCGGCCAGCTTGGCCGCTGAA
GAAACCGAGCGCCGCCGTCTAAAAAGGTGATGTGTATTTGAGTAAAACAGCTTGCGTCATGCGGTCGCTG
CGTATATGATGCGATGAGTAAATAAACAAATACGCAAGGGGAACGCATGAAGGTTATCGCTGTACTTAAC
CAGAAAGGCGGGTCAGGCAAGACGACCATCGCAACCCATCTAGCCCGCGCCCTGCAACTCGCCGGGGCCG
ATGTTCTGTTAGTCGATTCCGATCCCCAGGGCAGTGCCCGCGATTGGGCGGCCGTGCGGGAAGATCAACC
GCTAACCGTTGTCGGCATCGACCGCCCGACGATTGACCGCGACGTGAAGGCCATCGGCCGGCGCGACTTC
GTAGTGATCGACGGAGCGCCCCAGGCGGCGGACTTGGCTGTGTCCGCGATCAAGGCAGCCGACTTCGTGC
TGATTCCGGTGCAGCCAAGCCCTTACGACATATGGGCCACCGCCGACCTGGTGGAGCTGGTTAAGCAGCG
CATTGAGGTCACGGATGGAAGGCTACAAGCGGCCTTTGTCGTGTCGCGGGCGATCAAAGGCACGCGCATC
GGCGGTGAGGTTGCCGAGGCGCTGGCCGGGTACGAGCTGCCCATTCTTGAGTCCCGTATCACGCAGCGCG
TGAGCTACCCAGGCACTGCCGCCGCCGGCACAACCGTTCTTGAATCAGAACCCGAGGGCGACGCTGCCCG
CGAGGTCCAGGCGCTGGCCGCTGAAATTAAATCAAAACTCATTTGAGTTAATGAGGTAAAGAGAAAATGA
GCAAAAGCACAAACACGCTAAGTGCCGGCCGTCCGAGCGCACGCAGCAGCAAGGCTGCAACGTTGGCCAG
CCTGGCAGACACGCCAGCCATGAAGCGGGTCAACTTTCAGTTGCCGGCGGAGGATCACACCAAGCTGAAG
ATGTACGCGGTACGCCAAGGCAAGACCATTACCGAGCTGCTATCTGAATACATCGCGCAGCTACCAGAGT
AAATGAGCAAATGAATAAATGAGTAGATGAATTTTAGCGGCTAAAGGAGGCGGCATGGAAAATCAAGAAC
AACCAGGCACCGACGCCGTGGAATGCCCCATGTGTGGAGGAACGGGCGGTTGGCCAGGCGTAAGCGGCTG
GGTTGCCTGCCGGCCCTGCAATGGCACTGGAACCCCCAAGCCCGAGGAATCGGCGTGAGCGGTCGCAAAC
CATCCGGCCCGGTACAAATCGGCGCGGCGCTGGGTGATGACCTGGTGGAGAAGTTGAAGGCCGCGCAGGC
CGCCCAGCGGCAACGCATCGAGGCAGAAGCACGCCCCGGTGAATCGTGGCAAGCGGCCGCTGATCGAATC
CGCAAAGAATCCCGGCAACCGCCGGCAGCCGGTGCGCCGTCGATTAGGAAGCCGCCCAAGGGCGACGAGC
AACCAGATTTTTTCGTTCCGATGCTCTATGACGTGGGCACCCGCGATAGTCGCAGCATCATGGACGTGGC
CGTTTTCCGTCTGTCGAAGCGTGACCGACGAGCTGGCGAGGTGATCCGCTACGAGCTTCCAGACGGGCAC
GTAGAGGTTTCCGCAGGGCCGGCCGGCATGGCCAGTGTGTGGGATTACGACCTGGTACTGATGGCGGTTT
CCCATCTAACCGAATCCATGAACCGATACCGGGAAGGGAAGGGAGACAAGCCCGGCCGCGTGTTCCGTCC
ACACGTTGCGGACGTACTCAAGTTCTGCCGGCGAGCCGATGGCGGAAAGCAGAAAGACGACCTGGTAGAA
ACCTGCATTCGGTTAAACACCACGCACGTTGCCATGCAGCGTACGAAGAAGGCCAAGAACGGCCGCCTGG
TGACGGTATCCGAGGGTGAAGCCTTGATTAGCCGCTACAAGATCGTAAAGAGCGAAACCGGGCGGCCGGA
GTACATCGAGATCGAGCTAGCTGATTGGATGTACCGCGAGATCACAGAAGGCAAGAACCCGGACGTGCTG
ACGGTTCACCCCGATTACTTTTTGATCGATCCCGGCATCGGCCGTTTTCTCTACCGCCTGGCACGCCGCG
CCGCAGGCAAGGCAGAAGCCAGATGGTTGTTCAAGACGATCTACGAACGCAGTGGCAGCGCCGGAGAGTT
CAAGAAGTTCTGTTTCACCGTGCGCAAGCTGATCGGGTCAAATGACCTGCCGGAGTACGATTTGAAGGAG
GAGGCGGGGCAGGCTGGCCCGATCCTAGTCATGCGCTACCGCAACCTGATCGAGGGCGAAGCATCCGCCG
GTTCCTAATGTACGGAGCAGATGCTAGGGCAAATTGCCCTAGCAGGGGAAAAAGGTCGAAAAGGTCTCTT
TCCTGTGGATAGCACGTACATTGGGAACCCAAAGCCGTACATTGGGAACCGGAACCCGTACATTGGGAAC
CCAAAGCCGTACATTGGGAACCGGTCACACATGTAAGTGACTGATATAAAAGAGAAAAAAGGCGATTTTT
CCGCCTAAAACTCTTTAAAACTTATTAAAACTCTTAAAACCCGCCTGGCCTGTGCATAACTGTCTGGCCA
GCGCACAGCCGAAGAGCTGCAAAAAGCGCCTACCCTTCGGTCGCTGCGCTCCCTACGCCCCGCCGCTTCG
CGTCGGCCTATCGCGGCCGCTGGCCGCTCAAAAATGGCTGGCCTACGGCCAGGCAATCTACCAGGGCGCG
GACAAGCCGCGCCGTCGCCACTCGACCGCCGGCGCCCACATCAAGGCACCCTGCCTCGCGCGTTTCGGTG
ATGACGGTGAAAACCTCTGACACATGCAGCTCCCGGAGACGGTCACAGCTTGTCTGTAAGCGGATGCCGG
GAGCAGACAAGCCCGTCAGGGCGCGTCAGCGGGTGTTGGCGGGTGTCGGGGCGCAGCCATGACCCAGTCA
CGTAGCGATAGCGGAGTGTATACTGGCTTAACTATGCGGCATCAGAGCAGATTGTACTGAGAGTGCACCA
TATGCGGTGTGAAATACCGCACAGATGCGTAAGGAGAAAATACCGCATCAGGCGCTCTTCCGCTTCCTCG
CTCACTGACTCGCTGCGCTCGGTCGTTCGGCTGCGGCGAGCGGTATCAGCTCACTCAAAGGCGGTAATAC
GGTTATCCACAGAATCAGGGGATAACGCAGGAAAGAACATGTGAGCAAAAGGCCAGCAAAAGGCCAGGAA
CCGTAAAAAGGCCGCGTTGCTGGCGTTTTTCCATAGGCTCCGCCCCCCTGACGAGCATCACAAAAATCGA
CGCTCAAGTCAGAGGTGGCGAAACCCGACAGGACTATAAAGATACCAGGCGTTTCCCCCTGGAAGCTCCC
TCGTGCGCTCTCCTGTTCCGACCCTGCCGCTTACCGGATACCTGTCCGCCTTTCTCCCTTCGGGAAGCGT
GGCGCTTTCTCATAGCTCACGCTGTAGGTATCTCAGTTCGGTGTAGGTCGTTCGCTCCAAGCTGGGCTGT
GTGCACGAACCCCCCGTTCAGCCCGACCGCTGCGCCTTATCCGGTAACTATCGTCTTGAGTCCAACCCGG
TAAGACACGACTTATCGCCACTGGCAGCAGCCACTGGTAACAGGATTAGCAGAGCGAGGTATGTAGGCGG
TGCTACAGAGTTCTTGAAGTGGTGGCCTAACTACGGCTACACTAGAAGGACAGTATTTGGTATCTGCGCT
CTGCTGAAGCCAGTTACCTTCGGAAAAAGAGTTGGTAGCTCTTGATCCGGCAAACAAACCACCGCTGGTA
GCGGTGGTTTTTTTGTTTGCAAGCAGCAGATTACGCGCAGAAAAAAAGGATCTCAAGAAGATCCTTTGAT
CTTTTCTACGGGGTCTGACGCTCAGTGGAACGAAAACTCACGTTAAGGGATTTTGGTCATGCATTCTAGG
TACTAAAACAATTCATCCAGTAAAATATAATATTTTATTTTCTCCCAATCAGGCTTGATCCCCAGTAAGT
CAAAAAATAGCTCGACATACTGTTCTTCCCCGATATCCTCCCTGATCGACCGGACGCAGAAGGCAATGTC
ATACCACTTGTCCGCCCTGCCGCTTCTCCCAAGATCAATAAAGCCACTTACTTTGCCATCTTTCACAAAG
ATGTTGCTGTCTCCCAGGTCGCCGTGGGAAAAGACAAGTTCCTCTTCGGGCTTTTCCGTCTTTAAAAAAT
CATACAGCTCGCGCGGATCTTTAAATGGAGTGTCTTCTTCCCAGTTTTCGCAATCCACATCGGCCAGATC
GTTATTCAGTAAGTAATCCAATTCGGCTAAGCGGCTGTCTAAGCTATTCGTATAGGGACAATCCGATATG
TCGATGGAGTGAAAGAGCCTGATGCACTCCGCATACAGCTCGATAATCTTTTCAGGGCTTTGTTCATCTT
CATACTCTTCCGAGCAAAGGACGCCATCGGCCTCACTCATGAGCAGATTGCTCCAGCCATCATGCCGTTC
AAAGTGCAGGACCTTTGGAACAGGCAGCTTTCCTTCCAGCCATAGCATCATGTCCTTTTCCCGTTCCACA
TCATAGGTGGTCCCTTTATACCGGCTGTCCGTCATTTTTAAATATAGGTTTTCATTTTCTCCCACCAGCT
TATATACCTTAGCAGGAGACATTCCTTCCGTATCTTTTACGCAGCGGTATTTTTCGATCAGTTTTTTCAA
TTCCGGTGATATTCTCATTTTAGCCATTTATTATTTCCTTCCTCTTTTCTACAGTATTTAAAGATACCCC
AAGAAGCTAATTATAACAAGACGAACTCCAATTCACTGTTCCTTGCATTCTAAAACCTTAAATACCAGAA
AACAGCTTTTTCAAAGTTGTTTTCAAAGTTGGCGTATAACATAGTATCGACGGAGCCGATTTTGAAACCG
CGGTGATCACAGGCAGCAACGCTCTGTCATCGTTACAATCAACATGCTACCCTCCGCGAGATCATCCGTG
TTTCAAACCCGGCAGCTTAGTTGCCGTTCTTCCGAATAGCATCGGTAACATGAGCAAAGTCTGCCGCCTT
ACAACGGCTCTCCCGCTGACGCCGTCCCGGACTGATGGGCTGCCTGTATCGAGTGGTGATTTTGTGCCGA
GCTGCCGGTCGGGGAGCTGTTGGCTGGCTGGTGGCAGGATATATTGTGGTGTAAACAAATTGACGCTTAG
ACAACTTAATAACACATTGCGGACGTTTTTAATGTACTGAATTAACGCCGAATTAATTCGGGGGATCTGG
ATTTTAGTACTGGATTTTGGTTTTAGGAATTAGAAATTTTATTGATAGAAGTATTTTACAAATACAAATA
CATACTAAGGGTTTCTTATATGCTCAACACATGAGCGAAACCCTATAGGAACCCTAATTCCCTTATCTGG
GAACTACTCACACATTATTATGGAGAAACTCGAGCTTGTCGATCGACAGATCCCGGTCGGCATCTACTCT
ATTTCTTTGCCCTCGGACGAGTGCTGGGGCGTCGGTTTCCACTATCGGCGAGTACTTCTACACAGCCATC
GGTCCAGACGGCCGCGCTTCTGCGGGCGATTTGTGTACGCCCGACAGTCCCGGCTCCGGATCGGACGATT
GCGTCGCATCGACCCTGCGCCCAAGCTGCATCATCGAAATTGCCGTCAACCAAGCTCTGATAGAGTTGGT
CAAGACCAATGCGGAGCATATACGCCCGGAGTCGTGGCGATCCTGCAAGCTCCGGATGCCTCCGCTCGAA
GTAGCGCGTCTGCTGCTCCATACAAGCCAACCACGGCCTCCAGAAGAAGATGTTGGCGACCTCGTATTGG
GAATCCCCGAACATCGCCTCGCTCCAGTCAATGACCGCTGTTATGCGGCCATTGTCCGTCAGGACATTGT
TGGAGCCGAAATCCGCGTGCACGAGGTGCCGGACTTCGGGGCAGTCCTCGGCCCAAAGCATCAGCTCATC
GAGAGCCTGCGCGACGGACGCACTGACGGTGTCGTCCATCACAGTTTGCCAGTGATACACATGGGGATCA
GCAATCGCGCATATGAAATCACGCCATGTAGTGTATTGACCGATTCCTTGCGGTCCGAATGGGCCGAACC
CGCTCGTCTGGCTAAGATCGGCCGCAGCGATCGCATCCATAGCCTCCGCGACCGGTTGTAGAACAGCGGG
CAGTTCGGTTTCAGGCAGGTCTTGCAACGTGACACCCTGTGAACGGCGGGAGATGCAATAGGTCAGGCTC
TCGCTAAACTCCCCAATGTCAAGCACTTCCGGAATCGGGAGCGCGGCCGATGCAAAGTGCCGATAAACAT
AACGATCTTTGTAGAAACCATCGGCGCAGCTATTTACCCGCAGGACATATCCACGCCCTCCTACATCGAA
GCTGAAAGCACGAGATTCTTCGCCCTCCGAGAGCTGCATCAGGTCGGAGACGCTGTCGAACTTTTCGATC
AGAAACTTCTCGACAGACGTCGCGGTGAGTTCAGGCTTTTTCATATCTCATTGCCCCCCGGATCTGCGAA
AGCTCGAGAGAGATAGATTTGTAGAGAGAGACTGGTGATTTCAGCGTGTCCTCTCCAAATGAAATGAACT
TCCTTATATAGAGGAAGGGTCTTGCGAAGGATAGTGGGATTGTGCGTCATCCCTTACGTCAGTGGAGATA
TCACATCAATCCACTTGCTTTGAAGACGTGGTTGGAACGTCTTCTTTTTCCACGATGCTCCTCGTGGGTG
GGGGTCCATCTTTGGGACCACTGTCGGCAGAGGCATCTTGAACGATAGCCTTTCCTTTATCGCAATGATG
GCATTTGTAGGTGCCACCTTCCTTTTCTACTGTCCTTTTGATGAAGTGACAGATAGCTGGGCAATGGAAT
CCGAGGAGGTTTCCCGATATTACCCTTTGTTGAAAAGTCTCAATAGCCCTTTGGTCTTCTGAGACTGTAT
CTTTGATATTCTTGGAGTAGACGAGAGTGTCGTGCTCCACCATGTTCACATCAATCCACTTGCTTTGAAG
ACGTGGTTGGAACGTCTTCTTTTTCCACGATGCTCCTCGTGGGTGGGGGTCCATCTTTGGGACCACTGTC
GGCAGAGGCATCTTGAACGATAGCCTTTCCTTTATCGCAATGATGGCATTTGTAGGTGCCACCTTCCTTT
TCTACTGTCCTTTTGATGAAGTGACAGATAGCTGGGCAATGGAATCCGAGGAGGTTTCCCGATATTACCC
TTTGTTGAAAAGTCTCAATAGCCCTTTGGTCTTCTGAGACTGTATCTTTGATATTCTTGGAGTAGACGAG
AGTGTCGTGCTCCACCATGTTGGGCCCGGCGCGCCGAATTCCCGGGGATCCGTCGAGGATCAGGATATTC
TTGTTTAAGATGTTGAACTCTATGGAGGTTTGTATGAACTGATGATCTAGGACCGGATAAGTTCCCTTCT
TCATAGCGAACTTATTCAAAGAATGTTTTGTGTATCATTCTTGTTACATTGTTATTAATGAAAAAATATT
ATTGGTCATTGGACTGAACACGAGTGTTAAATATGGACCAGGCCCCAAATAAGATCCATTGATATATGAA
TTAAATAACAAGAATAAATCGAGTCACCAAACCACTTGCCTTTTTTAACGAGACTTGTTCACCAACTTGA
TACAAAAGTCATTATCCTATGCAAATCAATAATCATACAAAAATATCCAATAACACTAAAAAATTAAAAG
AAATGGATAATTTCACAATATGTTATACGATAAAGAAGTTACTTTTCCAAGAAATTCACTGATTTTATAA
GCCCACTTGCATTAGATAAATGGCAAAAAAAAACAAAAAGGAAAAGAAATAAAGCACGAAGAATTCTAGA
AAATACGAAATACGCTTCAATGCAGTGGGACCCACGGTTCAATTATTGCCAATTTTCAGCTCCACCGTAT
ATTTAAAAAATAAAACGATAATGCTAAAAAAATATAAATCGTAACGATCGTTAAATCTCAACGGCTGGAT
CTTATGACGACCGTTAGAAATTGTGGTTGTCGACGAGTCAGTAATAAACGGCGTCAAAGTGGTTGCAGCC
GGCACACACGAGTCGTGTTTATCAACTCAAAGCACAAATACTTTTCCTCAACCTAAAAATAAGGCAATTA
GCCAAAAACAACTTTGCGTGTAAACAACGCTCAATACACGTGTCATTTTATTATTAGCTATTGCTTCACC
GCCTTAGCTTTCTCGTGACCTAGTCGTCCTCGTCTTTTCTTCTTCTTCTTCTATAAAACAATACCCAAAG
AGCTCTTCTTCTTCACAATTCAGATTTCAATTTCTCAAAATCTTAAAAACTTTCTCTCAATTCTCTCTAC
CGTGATCAAGGTAAATTTCTGTGTTCCTTATTCTCTCAAAATCTTCGATTTTGTTTTCGTTCGATCCCAA
TTTCGTATATGTTCTTTGGTTTAGATTCTGTTAATCTTAGATCGAAGACGATTTTCTGGGTTTGATCGTT
AGATATCATCTTAATTCTCGATTAGGGTTTCATAAATATCATCCGATTTGTTCAAATAATTTGAGTTTTG
TCGAATAATTACTCTTCGATTTGTGATTTCTATCTAGATCTGGTGTTAGTTTCTAGTTTGTGCGATCGAA
TTTGTCGATTAATCTGAGTTTTTCTGATTAACAGATGAAGCTTATGGCTAGCGGGAGCAGATCAGTGGGT
AGCAGCAGCAGCAAATGGAGGTACTGCAACCCTACTAGTTACTTGAAGCGCCCAAAGCGTCTTGCTCTGC
TCTTCATCGTTTTCGTTTGTGTCTCTTTCGTTTTCTGGGACCGTCAAACTGACGTCTCGAGGACCGGTCC
CGGGGGATCCGGTACCGTGAGCAAGGGCGAGGAGGATAACATGGCCATCATCAAGGAGTTCATGCGCTTC
AAGGTGCACATGGAGGGCTCCGTGAACGGCCACGAGTTCGAGATCGAGGGCGAGGGCGAGGGCCGCCCCT
ACGAGGGCACCCAGACCGCCAAGCTGAAGGTGACCAAGGGTGGCCCCCTGCCCTTCGCCTGGGACATCCT
GTCCCCTCAGTTCATGTACGGCTCCAAGGCCTACGTGAAGCACCCCGCCGACATCCCCGACTACTTGAAG
CTGTCCTTCCCCGAGGGCTTCAAGTGGGAGCGCGTGATGAACTTCGAGGACGGCGGCGTGGTGACCGTGA
CCCAGGACTCCTCCCTGCAGGACGGCGAGTTCATCTACAAGGTGAAGCTGCGCGGCACCAACTTCCCCTC
CGACGGCCCCGTAATGCAGAAGAAGACCATGGGCTGGGAGGCCTCCTCCGAGCGGATGTACCCCGAGGAC
GGCGCCCTGAAGGGCGAGATCAAGCAGAGGCTGAAGCTGAAGGACGGCGGCCACTACGACGCTGAGGTCA
AGACCACCTACAAGGCCAAGAAGCCCGTGCAGCTGCCCGGCGCCTACAACGTCAACATCAAGTTGGACAT
CACCTCCCACAACGAGGACTACACCATCGTGGAACAGTACGAACGCGCCGAGGGCCGCCACTCCACCGGC
GGCATGGACGAGCTGTACAAGGCATGCATGGAGCAAAAGCTCATTTCTGAAGAGGACTTGAATTCCTGCA
GCCCGGGGGATCCACTAGTTCTAGAGCTCGGCGACGGCGGCAGCGGCGGCGGCAGCCGGGACCACATGGT
GCTGCACGAGTACGTGAACGCCGCCGGCATCACATGAAGATCTATCTAAACG
